>Addgene plasmid #183299 | CROP_C9_Puro_HDAC3 | addgene full sequence | sequence record 362636 | Addgene NGS Result
TAGGCACCCCAGGCTTTACACTTTATGCTTCCGGCTCGTATGTTGTGTGGAATTGTGAGCGGATAACAAT
TTCACACAGGAAACAGCTATGACCATGATTACGCCAAGCGCGCAATTAACCCTCACTAAAGGGAACAAAA
GCTGGAGCTGCAAGCTTAATGTAGTCTTATGCAATACTCTTGTAGTCTTGCAACATGGTAACGATGAGTT
AGCAACATGCCTTACAAGGAGAGAAAAAGCACCGTGCATGCCGATTGGTGGAAGTAAGGTGGTACGATCG
TGCCTTATTAGGAAGGCAACAGACGGGTCTGACATGGATTGGACGAACCACTGAATTGCCGCATTGCAGA
GATATTGTATTTAAGTGCCTAGCTCGATACATAAACGGGTCTCTCTGGTTAGACCAGATCTGAGCCTGGG
AGCTCTCTGGCTAACTAGGGAACCCACTGCTTAAGCCTCAATAAAGCTTGCCTTGAGTGCTTCAAGTAGT
GTGTGCCCGTCTGTTGTGTGACTCTGGTAACTAGAGATCCCTCAGACCCTTTTAGTCAGTGTGGAAAATC
TCTAGCAGTGGCGCCCGAACAGGGACTTGAAAGCGAAAGGGAAACCAGAGGAGCTCTCTCGACGCAGGAC
TCGGCTTGCTGAAGCGCGCACGGCAAGAGGCGAGGGGCGGCGACTGGTGAGTACGCCAAAAATTTTGACT
AGCGGAGGCTAGAAGGAGAGAGATGGGTGCGAGAGCGTCAGTATTAAGCGGGGGAGAATTAGATCGCGAT
GGGAAAAAATTCGGTTAAGGCCAGGGGGAAAGAAAAAATATAAATTAAAACATATAGTATGGGCAAGCAG
GGAGCTAGAACGATTCGCAGTTAATCCTGGCCTGTTAGAAACATCAGAAGGCTGTAGACAAATACTGGGA
CAGCTACAACCATCCCTTCAGACAGGATCAGAAGAACTTAGATCATTATATAATACAGTAGCAACCCTCT
ATTGTGTGCATCAAAGGATAGAGATAAAAGACACCAAGGAAGCTTTAGACAAGATAGAGGAAGAGCAAAA
CAAAAGTAAGACCACCGCACAGCAAGCGGCCGCTGATCTTCAGACCTGGAGGAGGAGATATGAGGGACAA
TTGGAGAAGTGAATTATATAAATATAAAGTAGTAAAAATTGAACCATTAGGAGTAGCACCCACCAAGGCA
AAGAGAAGAGTGGTGCAGAGAGAAAAAAGAGCAGTGGGAATAGGAGCTTTGTTCCTTGGGTTCTTGGGAG
CAGCAGGAAGCACTATGGGCGCAGCGTCAATGACGCTGACGGTACAGGCCAGACAATTATTGTCTGGTAT
AGTGCAGCAGCAGAACAATTTGCTGAGGGCTATTGAGGCGCAACAGCATCTGTTGCAACTCACAGTCTGG
GGCATCAAGCAGCTCCAGGCAAGAATCCTGGCTGTGGAAAGATACCTAAAGGATCAACAGCTCCTGGGGA
TTTGGGGTTGCTCTGGAAAACTCATTTGCACCACTGCTGTGCCTTGGAATGCTAGTTGGAGTAATAAATC
TCTGGAACAGATTTGGAATCACACGACCTGGATGGAGTGGGACAGAGAAATTAACAATTACACAAGCTTA
ATACACTCCTTAATTGAAGAATCGCAAAACCAGCAAGAAAAGAATGAACAAGAATTATTGGAATTAGATA
AATGGGCAAGTTTGTGGAATTGGTTTAACATAACAAATTGGCTGTGGTATATAAAATTATTCATAATGAT
AGTAGGAGGCTTGGTAGGTTTAAGAATAGTTTTTGCTGTACTTTCTATAGTGAATAGAGTTAGGCAGGGA
TATTCACCATTATCGTTTCAGAATCTTGAGACAAATGGCAGTATTCATCCACAATTTTAAAAGAAAAGGG
GGGATTGGGGGGTACAGTGCAGGGGAAAGAATAGTAGACATAATAGCAACAGACATACAAACTAAAGAAT
TACAAAAACAAATTACAAAAATTCAAAATTTTCGGGTTTATTACAGGGACAGCAGAGATCCACTTTGGCG
CCGGCTCGAGGGGGCCCGGGTGCAAAGATGGATAAAGTTTTAAACAGAGAGGAATCTTTGCAGCTAATGG
ACCTTCTAGGTCTTGAAAGGAGTGGGAATTGGCTCCGTAGGTCTTGAAAGGAGTGGGAATTGGCTCCGGT
GCCCGTCAGTGGGCAGAGCGCACATCGCCCACAGTCCCCGAGAAGTTGGGGGGAGGGGTCGGCAATTGAT
CCGGTGCCTAGAGAAGGTGGCGCGGGGTAAACTGGGAAAGTGATGTCGTGTACTGGCTCCGCCTTTTTCC
CGAGGGTGGGGGAGAACCGTATATAAGTGCAGTAGTCGCCGTGAACGTTCTTTTTCGCAACGGGTTTGCC
GCCAGAACACAGGACCGGTTCTAGAGCGCTGCCACCATGGACAAGAAGTACAGCATCGGCCTGGACATCG
GCACCAACTCTGTGGGCTGGGCCGTGATCACCGACGAGTACAAGGTGCCCAGCAAGAAATTCAAGGTGCT
GGGCAACACCGACCGGCACAGCATCAAGAAGAACCTGATCGGAGCCCTGCTGTTCGACAGCGGCGAAACA
GCCGAGGCCACCCGGCTGAAGAGAACCGCCAGAAGAAGATACACCAGACGGAAGAACCGGATCTGCTATC
TGCAAGAGATCTTCAGCAACGAGATGGCCAAGGTGGACGACAGCTTCTTCCACAGACTGGAAGAGTCCTT
CCTGGTGGAAGAGGATAAGAAGCACGAGCGGCACCCCATCTTCGGCAACATCGTGGACGAGGTGGCCTAC
CACGAGAAGTACCCCACCATCTACCACCTGAGAAAGAAACTGGTGGACAGCACCGACAAGGCCGACCTGC
GGCTGATCTATCTGGCCCTGGCCCACATGATCAAGTTCCGGGGCCACTTCCTGATCGAGGGCGACCTGAA
CCCCGACAACAGCGACGTGGACAAGCTGTTCATCCAGCTGGTGCAGACCTACAACCAGCTGTTCGAGGAA
AACCCCATCAACGCCAGCGGCGTGGACGCCAAGGCCATCCTGTCTGCCAGACTGAGCAAGAGCAGACGGC
TGGAAAATCTGATCGCCCAGCTGCCCGGCGAGAAGAAGAATGGCCTGTTCGGAAACCTGATTGCCCTGAG
CCTGGGCCTGACCCCCAACTTCAAGAGCAACTTCGACCTGGCCGAGGATGCCAAACTGCAGCTGAGCAAG
GACACCTACGACGACGACCTGGACAACCTGCTGGCCCAGATCGGCGACCAGTACGCCGACCTGTTTCTGG
CCGCCAAGAACCTGTCCGACGCCATCCTGCTGAGCGACATCCTGAGAGTGAACACCGAGATCACCAAGGC
CCCCCTGAGCGCCTCTATGATCAAGAGATACGACGAGCACCACCAGGACCTGACCCTGCTGAAAGCTCTC
GTGCGGCAGCAGCTGCCTGAGAAGTACAAAGAGATTTTCTTCGACCAGAGCAAGAACGGCTACGCCGGCT
ACATTGACGGCGGAGCCAGCCAGGAAGAGTTCTACAAGTTCATCAAGCCCATCCTGGAAAAGATGGACGG
CACCGAGGAACTGCTCGTGAAGCTGAACAGAGAGGACCTGCTGCGGAAGCAGCGGACCTTCGACAACGGC
AGCATCCCCCACCAGATCCACCTGGGAGAGCTGCACGCCATTCTGCGGCGGCAGGAAGATTTTTACCCAT
TCCTGAAGGACAACCGGGAAAAGATCGAGAAGATCCTGACCTTCCGCATCCCCTACTACGTGGGCCCTCT
GGCCAGGGGAAACAGCAGATTCGCCTGGATGACCAGAAAGAGCGAGGAAACCATCACCCCCTGGAACTTC
GAGGAAGTGGTGGACAAGGGCGCTTCCGCCCAGAGCTTCATCGAGCGGATGACCAACTTCGATAAGAACC
TGCCCAACGAGAAGGTGCTGCCCAAGCACAGCCTGCTGTACGAGTACTTCACCGTGTATAACGAGCTGAC
CAAAGTGAAATACGTGACCGAGGGAATGAGAAAGCCCGCCTTCCTGAGCGGCGAGCAGAAAAAGGCCATC
GTGGACCTGCTGTTCAAGACCAACCGGAAAGTGACCGTGAAGCAGCTGAAAGAGGACTACTTCAAGAAAA
TCGAGTGCTTCGACTCCGTGGAAATCTCCGGCGTGGAAGATCGGTTCAACGCCTCCCTGGGCACATACCA
CGATCTGCTGAAAATTATCAAGGACAAGGACTTCCTGGACAATGAGGAAAACGAGGACATTCTGGAAGAT
ATCGTGCTGACCCTGACACTGTTTGAGGACAGAGAGATGATCGAGGAACGGCTGAAAACCTATGCCCACC
TGTTCGACGACAAAGTGATGAAGCAGCTGAAGCGGCGGAGATACACCGGCTGGGGCAGGCTGAGCCGGAA
GCTGATCAACGGCATCCGGGACAAGCAGTCCGGCAAGACAATCCTGGATTTCCTGAAGTCCGACGGCTTC
GCCAACAGAAACTTCATGCAGCTGATCCACGACGACAGCCTGACCTTTAAAGAGGACATCCAGAAAGCCC
AGGTGTCCGGCCAGGGCGATAGCCTGCACGAGCACATTGCCAATCTGGCCGGCAGCCCCGCCATTAAGAA
GGGCATCCTGCAGACAGTGAAGGTGGTGGACGAGCTCGTGAAAGTGATGGGCCGGCACAAGCCCGAGAAC
ATCGTGATCGAAATGGCCAGAGAGAACCAGACCACCCAGAAGGGACAGAAGAACAGCCGCGAGAGAATGA
AGCGGATCGAAGAGGGCATCAAAGAGCTGGGCAGCCAGATCCTGAAAGAACACCCCGTGGAAAACACCCA
GCTGCAGAACGAGAAGCTGTACCTGTACTACCTGCAGAATGGGCGGGATATGTACGTGGACCAGGAACTG
GACATCAACCGGCTGTCCGACTACGATGTGGACCATATCGTGCCTCAGAGCTTTCTGAAGGACGACTCCA
TCGACAACAAGGTGCTGACCAGAAGCGACAAGAACCGGGGCAAGAGCGACAACGTGCCCTCCGAAGAGGT
CGTGAAGAAGATGAAGAACTACTGGCGGCAGCTGCTGAACGCCAAGCTGATTACCCAGAGAAAGTTCGAC
AATCTGACCAAGGCCGAGAGAGGCGGCCTGAGCGAACTGGATAAGGCCGGCTTCATCAAGAGACAGCTGG
TGGAAACCCGGCAGATCACAAAGCACGTGGCACAGATCCTGGACTCCCGGATGAACACTAAGTACGACGA
GAATGACAAGCTGATCCGGGAAGTGAAAGTGATCACCCTGAAGTCCAAGCTGGTGTCCGATTTCCGGAAG
GATTTCCAGTTTTACAAAGTGCGCGAGATCAACAACTACCACCACGCCCACGACGCCTACCTGAACGCCG
TCGTGGGAACCGCCCTGATCAAAAAGTACCCTAAGCTGGAAAGCGAGTTCGTGTACGGCGACTACAAGGT
GTACGACGTGCGGAAGATGATCGCCAAGAGCGAGCAGGAAATCGGCAAGGCTACCGCCAAGTACTTCTTC
TACAGCAACATCATGAACTTTTTCAAGACCGAGATTACCCTGGCCAACGGCGAGATCCGGAAGCGGCCTC
TGATCGAGACAAACGGCGAAACCGGGGAGATCGTGTGGGATAAGGGCCGGGATTTTGCCACCGTGCGGAA
AGTGCTGAGCATGCCCCAAGTGAATATCGTGAAAAAGACCGAGGTGCAGACAGGCGGCTTCAGCAAAGAG
TCTATCCTGCCCAAGAGGAACAGCGATAAGCTGATCGCCAGAAAGAAGGACTGGGACCCTAAGAAGTACG
GCGGCTTCGACAGCCCCACCGTGGCCTATTCTGTGCTGGTGGTGGCCAAAGTGGAAAAGGGCAAGTCCAA
GAAACTGAAGAGTGTGAAAGAGCTGCTGGGGATCACCATCATGGAAAGAAGCAGCTTCGAGAAGAATCCC
ATCGACTTTCTGGAAGCCAAGGGCTACAAAGAAGTGAAAAAGGACCTGATCATCAAGCTGCCTAAGTACT
CCCTGTTCGAGCTGGAAAACGGCCGGAAGAGAATGCTGGCCTCTGCCGGCGAACTGCAGAAGGGAAACGA
ACTGGCCCTGCCCTCCAAATATGTGAACTTCCTGTACCTGGCCAGCCACTATGAGAAGCTGAAGGGCTCC
CCCGAGGATAATGAGCAGAAACAGCTGTTTGTGGAACAGCACAAGCACTACCTGGACGAGATCATCGAGC
AGATCAGCGAGTTCTCCAAGAGAGTGATCCTGGCCGACGCTAATCTGGACAAAGTGCTGTCCGCCTACAA
CAAGCACCGGGATAAGCCCATCAGAGAGCAGGCCGAGAATATCATCCACCTGTTTACCCTGACCAATCTG
GGAGCCCCTGCCGCCTTCAAGTACTTTGACACCACCATCGACCGGAAGAGGTACACCAGCACCAAAGAGG
TGCTGGACGCCACCCTGATCCACCAGAGCATCACCGGCCTGTACGAGACACGGATCGACCTGTCTCAGCT
GGGAGGCGACAAGCGACCTGCCGCCACAAAGAAGGCTGGACAGGCTAAGAAGAAGAAAGATTACAAAGAC
GATGACGATAAGGGATCCGGCGCAACAAACTTCTCTCTGCTGAAACAAGCCGGAGATGTCGAAGAGAATC
CTGGACCGATGACCGAGTACAAGCCCACGGTGCGCCTCGCCACCCGCGACGACGTCCCCAGGGCCGTACG
CACCCTCGCCGCCGCGTTCGCCGACTACCCCGCCACGCGCCACACCGTCGATCCGGACCGCCACATCGAG
CGGGTCACCGAGCTGCAAGAACTCTTCCTCACGCGCGTCGGGCTCGACATCGGCAAGGTGTGGGTCGCGG
ACGACGGCGCCGCCGTGGCGGTCTGGACCACGCCGGAGAGCGTCGAAGCGGGGGCGGTGTTCGCCGAGAT
CGGCCCGCGCATGGCCGAGTTGAGCGGTTCCCGGCTGGCCGCGCAGCAACAGATGGAAGGCCTCCTGGCG
CCGCACCGGCCCAAGGAGCCCGCGTGGTTCCTGGCCACCGTCGGAGTCTCGCCCGACCACCAGGGCAAGG
GTCTGGGCAGCGCCGTCGTGCTCCCCGGAGTGGAGGCGGCCGAGCGCGCCGGGGTGCCCGCCTTCCTGGA
GACCTCCGCGCCCCGCAACCTCCCCTTCTACGAGCGGCTCGGCTTCACCGTCACCGCCGACGTCGAGGTG
CCCGAAGGACCGCGCACCTGGTGCATGACCCGCAAGCCCGGTGCCTGAACGCGTTAAGTCGACAATCAAC
CTCTGGATTACAAAATTTGTGAAAGATTGACTGGTATTCTTAACTATGTTGCTCCTTTTACGCTATGTGG
ATACGCTGCTTTAATGCCTTTGTATCATGCTATTGCTTCCCGTATGGCTTTCATTTTCTCCTCCTTGTAT
AAATCCTGGTTGCTGTCTCTTTATGAGGAGTTGTGGCCCGTTGTCAGGCAACGTGGCGTGGTGTGCACTG
TGTTTGCTGACGCAACCCCCACTGGTTGGGGCATTGCCACCACCTGTCAGCTCCTTTCCGGGACTTTCGC
TTTCCCCCTCCCTATTGCCACGGCGGAACTCATCGCCGCCTGCCTTGCCCGCTGCTGGACAGGGGCTCGG
CTGTTGGGCACTGACAATTCCGTGGTGTTGTCGGGGAAATCATCGTCCTTTCCTTGGCTGCTCGCCTGTG
TTGCCACCTGGATTCTGCGCGGGACGTCCTTCTGCTACGTCCCTTCGGCCCTCAATCCAGCGGACCTTCC
TTCCCGCGGCCTGCTGCCGGCTCTGCGGCCTCTTCCGCGTCTTCGCCTTCGCCCTCAGACGAGTCGGATC
TCCCTTTGGGCCGCCTCCCCGCGTCGACTTTAAGACCAATGACTTACAAGGCAGCTGTAGATCTTAGCCA
CTTTTTAAAAGAAAAGGGGGGACTGGAAGGGCTAATTCACTCCCAACGAAGACAAGATTTCACCATTATC
GTTTCAGACCCACCTCCCAACCCCGAGGGGACCCAGAGAGGGCCTATTTCCCATGATTCCTTCATATTTG
CATATACGATACAAGGCTGTTAGAGAGATAATTAGAATTAATTTGACTGTAAACACAAAGATATTAGTAC
AAAATACGTGACGTAGAAAGTAATAATTTCTTGGGTAGTTTGCAGTTTTAAAATTATGTTTTAAAATGGA
CTATCATATGCTTACCGTAACTTGAAAGTATTTCGATTTCTTGGCTTTATATATCTTGTGGAAAGGACGA
AACACCGGGGGTCGTAGAAATAGGCCAGTTTTAGAGCTAGAAATAGCAAGTTAAAATAAGGCTAGTCCGT
TATCAACTTGAAAAAGTGGCACCGAGTCGGTGCTTTTTTAAGCTTGGCGTAACTAGATCTTGAGACACTG
CTTTTTGCTTGTACTGGGTCTCTCTGGTTAGACCAGATCTGAGCCTGGGAGCTCTCTGGCTAACTAGGGA
ACCCACTGCTTAAGCCTCAATAAAGCTTGCCTTGAGTGCTTCAAGTAGTGTGTGCCCGTCTGTTGTGTGA
CTCTGGTAACTAGAGATCCCTCAGACCCTTTTAGTCAGTGTGGAAAATCTCTAGCAGTACGTATAGTAGT
TCATGTCATCTTATTATTCAGTATTTATAACTTGCAAAGAAATGAATATCAGAGAGTGAGAGGAACTTGT
TTATTGCAGCTTATAATGGTTACAAATAAAGCAATAGCATCACAAATTTCACAAATAAAGCATTTTTTTC
ACTGCATTCTAGTTGTGGTTTGTCCAAACTCATCAATGTATCTTATCATGTCTGGCTCTAGCTATCCCGC
CCCTAACTCCGCCCATCCCGCCCCTAACTCCGCCCAGTTCCGCCCATTCTCCGCCCCATGGCTGACTAAT
TTTTTTTATTTATGCAGAGGCCGAGGCCGCCTCGGCCTCTGAGCTATTCCAGAAGTAGTGAGGAGGCTTT
TTTGGAGGCCTAGGGACGTACCCAATTCGCCCTATAGTGAGTCGTATTACGCGCGCTCACTGGCCGTCGT
TTTACAACGTCGTGACTGGGAAAACCCTGGCGTTACCCAACTTAATCGCCTTGCAGCACATCCCCCTTTC
GCCAGCTGGCGTAATAGCGAAGAGGCCCGCACCGATCGCCCTTCCCAACAGTTGCGCAGCCTGAATGGCG
AATGGG
[124 nt withheld, positions 9177-9300]
C
[91 nt withheld, positions 9302-9392]
A
[49 nt withheld, positions 9394-9442]
CCTTTGACGTTGGAGTCCACGTTCTTT
[37 nt withheld, positions 9470-9506]
ACCCTATCTCGGTCTATTCTTTTGATTTATAAGGGATTTTGCCGATTTCGGCCTATTGGTTAAAAAATGA
GCTGATTTAACAAAAATTTAACGCGAATTTTAACAAAATATTAACGCTTACAATTTAGGTGGCACTTTTC
GGGGAAATGTGCGCGGAACCCCTATTTGTTTATTTTTCTAAATACATTCAAATATGTATCCGCTCATGAG
ACAATAACCCTGATAAATGCTTCAATAATATTGAAAAAGGAAGAGTATGAGTATTCAACATTTCCGTGTC
GCCCTTATTCCCTTTTTTGCGGCATTTTGCCTTCCTGTTTTTGCTCACCCAGAAACGCTGGTGAAAGTAA
AAGATGCTGAAGATCAGTTGGGTGCACGAGTGGGTTACATCGAACTGGATCTCAACAGCGGTAAGATCCT
TGAGAGTTTTCGCCCCGAAGAACGTTTTCCAATGATGAGCACTTTTAAAGTTCTGCTATGTGGCGCGGTA
TTATCCCGTATTGACGCCGGGCAAGAGCAACTCGGTCGCCGCATACACTATTCTCAGAATGACTTGGTTG
AGTACTCACCAGTCACAGAAAAGCATCTTACGGATGGCATGACAGTAAGAGAATTATGCAGTGCTGCCAT
AACCATGAGTGATAACACTGCGGCCAACTTACTTCTGACAACGATCGGAGGACCGAAGGAGCTAACCGCT
TTTTTGCACAACATGGGGGATCATGTAACTCGCCTTGATCGTTGGGAACCGGAGCTGAATGAAGCCATAC
CAAACGACGAGCGTGACACCACGATGCCTGTAGCAATGGCAACAACGTTGCGCAAACTATTAACTGGCGA
ACTACTTACTCTAGCTTCCCGGCAACAATTAATAGACTGGATGGAGGCGGATAAAGTTGCAGGACCACTT
CTGCGCTCGGCCCTTCCGGCTGGCTGGTTTATTGCTGATAAATCTGGAGCCGGTGAGCGTGGGTCTCGCG
GTATCATTGCAGCACTGGGGCCAGATGGTAAGCCCTCCCGTATCGTAGTTATCTACACGACGGGGAGTCA
GGCAACTATGGATGAACGAAATAGACAGATCGCTGAGATAGGTGCCTCACTGATTAAGCATTGGTAACTG
TCAGACCAAGTTTACTCATATATACTTTAGATTGATTTAAAACTTCATTTTTAATTTAAAAGGATCTAGG
TGAAGATCCTTTTTGATAATCTCATGACCAAAATCCCTTAACGTGAGTTTTCGTTCCACTGAGCGTCAGA
CCCCGTAGAAAAGATCAAAGGATCTTCTTGAGATCCTTTTTTTCTGCGCGTAATCTGCTGCTTGCAAACA
AAAAAACCACCGCTACCAGCGGTGGTTTGTTTGCCGGATCAAGAGCTACCAACTCTTTTTCCGAAGGTAA
CTGGCTTCAGCAGAGCGCAGATACCAAATACTGTTCTTCTAGTGTAGCCGTAGTTAGGCCACCACTTCAA
GAACTCTGTAGCACCGCCTACATACCTCGCTCTGCTAATCCTGTTACCAGTGGCTGCTGCCAGTGGCGAT
AAGTCGTGTCTTACCGGGTTGGACTCAAGACGATAGTTACCGGATAAGGCGCAGCGGTCGGGCTGAACGG
GGGGTTCGTGCACACAGCCCAGCTTGGAGCGAACGACCTACACCGAACTGAGATACCTACAGCGTGAGCT
ATGAGAAAGCGCCACGCTTCCCGAAGGGAGAAAGGCGGACAGGTATCCGGTAAGCGGCAGGGTCGGAACA
GGAGAGCGCACGAGGGAGCTTCCAGGGGGAAACGCCTGGTATCTTTATAGTCCTGTCGGGTTTCGCCACC
TCTGACTTGAGCGTCGATTTTTGTGATGCTCGTCAGGGGGGCGGAGCCTATGGAAAAACGCCAGCAACGC
GGCCTTTTTACGGTTCCTGGCCTTTTGCTGGCCTTTTGCTCACATGTTCTTTCCTGCGTTATCCCCTGAT
TCTGTGGATAACCGTATTACCGCCTTTGAGTGAGCTGATACCGCTCGCCGCAGCCGAACGACCGAGCGCA
GCGAGTCAGTGAGCGAGGAAGCGGAAGAGCGCCCAATACGCAAACCGCCTCTCCCCGCGCGTTGGCCGAT
TCATTAATGCAGCTGGCACGACAGGTTTCCCGACTGGAAAGCGGGCAGTGAGCGCAACGCAATTAATGTG
AGTTAGCTCACTCAT
Features (pLannotate 1.2.2; 30 found; start..end, strand, type, name):
     15..45      +  promoter       lac promoter: promoter for the E. coli lac operon
     49..71      +  protein_bind   lac operator (fragment): The lac repressor binds to the lac operator to inhibit transcription in E. coli. This inhibition can be relieved by adding lactose or isopropyl-β-D-thiogalactopyranoside (IPTG). lac repressor encoded by lacI
    114..132     +  promoter       T3 promoter: promoter for bacteriophage T3 RNA polymerase
    160..386     +  promoter       RSV promoter: Rous sarcoma virus enhancer/promoter
    387..567     +  LTR            5' LTR (truncated): truncated 5' long terminal repeat (LTR) from HIV-1
    614..739     +  misc_feature   HIV-1 Ψ: packaging signal of human immunodeficiency virus type 1
    723..1086    +  CDS            HIV-1 gag (fragment): gag protein from human immunodeficiency virus 1; gag
   1232..1465    +  misc_feature   RRE: The Rev response element (RRE) of HIV-1 allows for Rev-dependent mRNA export from the nucleus to the cytoplasm.
   1875..1992    +  misc_feature   cPPT/CTS: central polypurine tract and central termination sequence of HIV-1
   2058..2124    +  CDS            small t antigen (fragment): SV40 (simian virus 40) small t antigen
   2138..2155    +  CDS            small t antigen (fragment): SV40 (simian virus 40) small t antigen
   2181..2392    +  promoter       EF-1α core promoter: core promoter for human elongation factor EF-1α
   2417..6520    +  CDS            Cas9: Cas9 (Csn1) endonuclease from the Streptococcus pyogenes Type II CRISPR/Cas system generates RNA-guided double strand breaks in DNA
   6659..7258    +  CDS            PuroR (fragment): puromycin N-acetyltransferase; pac from Streptomyces; confers resistance to puromycin
   7274..7862    +  misc_feature   WPRE: woodchuck hepatitis virus posttranscriptional regulatory element
   7858..7968    +  CDS            nef (fragment): NEF_HV1LA - Experimental evidence at protein level: Swiss-Prot protein existence level 1. Extracellular Nef protein targets CD4(+) T-lymphocytes for apoptosis by interacting with CXCR4 surface receptors. From Human immunodeficiency virus type 1 group M subtype B (isolate Lai) (HIV-1).
   7988..8014    +  CDS            Rev (fragment): human immunodeficiency virus 1 (HIV-1) Rev protein; rev; enhances nuclear export of unspliced and incompletely spliced viral mRNAs
   8018..8258    +  promoter       U6 promoter: RNA polymerase III promoter for human U6 snRNA
   8288..8363    +  misc_RNA       gRNA scaffold: guide RNA scaffold for the Streptococcus pyogenes CRISPR/Cas9 system
   8416..8596    +  LTR            5' LTR (truncated): truncated 5' long terminal repeat (LTR) from HIV-1
   8674..8795    +  polyA_signal   SV40 poly(A) signal: SV40 polyadenylation signal
   8835..8970    +  rep_origin     SV40 ori: SV40 origin of replication
   8991..9009    -  promoter       T7 promoter: promoter for bacteriophage T7 RNA polymerase
   9017..9172    +  CDS            lacZα (fragment): LacZα fragment of β-galactosidase; lacZ fragment
   9177..9605    +  rep_origin     f1 ori (sequence partly withheld): f1 bacteriophage origin of replication; arrow indicates direction of (+) strand synthesis
   9658..9762    +  promoter       AmpR promoter: bla
   9763..10623   +  CDS            AmpR: β-lactamase; bla; confers resistance to ampicillin, carbenicillin, and related antibiotics
  10794..11382   +  rep_origin     ori: high-copy-number ColE1/pMB1/pBR322/pUC origin of replication
  11565..11657   +  CDS            lacI (fragment): lac repressor; lacI; The lac repressor binds to the lac operator to inhibit transcription in E. coli. This inhibition can be relieved by adding lactose or isopropyl-β-D-thiogalactopyranoside (IPTG).
  11670..11691   +  protein_bind   CAP binding site: CAP binding activates transcription in the presence of cAMP. E. coli catabolite activator protein
