[The description below was written by a language model from this plasmid's Addgene catalogue record and pLannotate feature annotations shown in this document.]
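Description:
CROP_C9_Puro_HDAC3 is an all-in-one lentiviral CRISPR knockout plasmid built on the CROPseq backbone, carrying both Streptococcus pyogenes Cas9 and a single guide RNA directed against HDAC3. It is propagated in E. coli through a high-copy ColE1/pUC-type origin with ampicillin selection (AmpR), and the backbone also retains an f1 origin, an SV40 origin and poly(A) signal, and remnants of lac and T3/T7 promoter elements. The viral portion has a third-generation-style layout. An RSV promoter drives a truncated HIV-1 5' LTR, followed by the Ψ packaging signal with a partial gag sequence, the Rev response element for Rev-dependent nuclear export of the genomic RNA, and the cPPT/CTS.

Within the transfer cassette, an EF-1α core promoter drives the Cas9 coding sequence, followed by a puromycin N-acetyltransferase gene for selecting transduced mammalian cells, and a WPRE to enhance transcript expression. The feature table does not annotate the element linking Cas9 to the puromycin marker, so how the two are co-expressed is not stated. Downstream of the WPRE, just ahead of the truncated 3' LTR, sits a human U6 (RNA polymerase III) promoter, the HDAC3-targeting spacer and the Cas9 gRNA scaffold. This placement is the hallmark of the CROPseq design. The guide cassette is copied to the 5' end during reverse transcription, and it is also included in the polyadenylated Pol II transcript, which lets guide identity be read from mRNA sequencing. The record describes the plasmid as a CRISPR knockout reagent for HDAC3. The associated publication concerns screening of cancer vulnerabilities in perfusable ex vivo cultures.
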