Addgene plasmid #183299: CROP_C9_Puro_HDAC3
Purpose: All-in-One CRISPRko system with a guide RNA that targets HDAC3 gene
Depositing lab: Prashant Mali. Depositing organization: University of California, San Diego (UCSD). Publication: Integrated genome and tissue engineering enables screening of cancer vulnerabilities in physiologically relevant perfusable ex vivo cultures. Hu M, Lei XY, Larson JD, McAlonis M, Ford K, McDonald D, Mach K, Rusert JM, Wechsler-Reya RJ, Mali P. Biomaterials. 2022 Jan;280:121276. doi: 10.1016/j.biomaterials.2021.121276. Epub 2021 Dec 2. PubMed 34890975.
Backbone
  Vector backbone: CROPseq
  Vector type: Lentiviral
Growth in bacteria
  Bacterial resistance: Ampicillin, 100 μg/mL
  Growth temperature: 37°C
  Growth strain: NEB Stable
  Copy number: High Copy
Gene/Insert
  Gene/Insert name: HDAC3
  gRNA/shRNA sequence: GGGGTCGTAGAAATAGGCCA
  Species: Synthetic
  Cloning method: Gibson Cloning
Terms and licenses: Academic/Nonprofit Terms; Industry Terms: Not Available to Industry
How to cite: CROP_C9_Puro_HDAC3 was a gift from Prashant Mali (Addgene plasmid # 183299 ; http://n2t.net/addgene:183299 ; RRID:Addgene_183299)
